>Addgene plasmid #204263 | pQE60 G127A wgMDH | addgene full sequence | sequence record 411037 | Addgene NGS Result
CTCGAGAAATCATAAAAAATTTATTTGCTTTGTGAGCGGATAACAATTATAATAGATTCAATTGTGAGCG
GATAACAATTTCACACAGAATTCATTAAAGAGGAGAAATTAACTATGGCTAAAGGCGGAGCTCCCGGGTT
CAAAGTCGCAATACTTGGCGCTGCCGGTGGCATTGGCCAGCCCCTTGCGATGTTGATGAAGATGAATCCT
CTGGTTTCTGTTCTACATCTATATGATGTAGTCAATGCCCCTGGTGTCACCGCTGATATTAGCCACATGG
ACACGGGTGCTGTGGTGCGTGGATTCTTGGGGCAGCAGCAGCTGGAGGCTGCGCTTACTGGCATGGATCT
TATTATAGTCCCTGCAGGTGTTCCTCGAAAACCAGCGATGACGAGGGATGATCTGTTCAAAATAAACGCA
GGAATTGTCAAGACTCTGTGTGAAGGGATTGCAAAGTGTTGTCCAAGAGCCATTGTCAACCTGATCAGTA
ATCCTGTGAACTCCACCGTGCCCATCGCAGCTGAAGTTTTCAAGAAGGCTGGAACTTATGATCCAAAGCG
ACTTCTGGGAGTTACAATGCTCGACGTAGTCAGAGCCAATACCTTTGTGGCAGAAGTATTGGGTCTTGAT
CCTCGGGATGTTGATGTTCCAGTTGTTGGCGGTCATGCTGGTGTAACCATTTTGCCCCTTCTATCTCAGG
TGAAGCCTCCAAGTTCTTTCACACAAGAAGAGATTAGTTACCTGACTGATAGGATTCAAAATGGTGGAAC
AGAAGTTGTCGAGGCCAAAGCAGGAGCTGGTTCAGCAACTCTCTCAATGGCTTATGCTGCCGTTAAGTTT
GCAGATGCATGCCTCAGGGGCTTAAGAGGAGATGCTGGTGTCATTGAATGCGCGTTTGTGTCTTCTCAGG
TGACTGAACTTCCATTCTTTGCATCAAAAGTACGACTTGGTCGCAATGGTATCGAAGAAGTATACTCCCT
TGGCCCGCTAAATGAGTATGAGAGGATTGGATTGGAGAAAGCGAAGAAAGAGTTGGCAGGAAGCATTGAG
AAGGGAGTTTCCTTCATCAGAAGCAGATCTCATCACCATCACCATCACTAAGCTTAATTAGCTGAGCTTG
GACTCCTGTTGATAGATCCAGTAATGACCTCAGAACTCCATCTGGATTTGTTCAGAACGCTCGGTTGCCG
CCGGGCGTTTTTTATTGGTGAGAATCCAAGCTAGCTTGGCGAGATTTTCAGGAGCTAAGGAAGCTAAAAT
GGAGAAAAAAATCACTGGATATACCACCGTTGATATATCCCAATGGCATCGTAAAGAACATTTTGAGGCA
TTTCAGTCAGTTGCTCAATGTACCTATAACCAGACCGTTCAGCTGGATATTACGGCCTTTTTAAAGACCG
TAAAGAAAAATAAGCACAAGTTTTATCCGGCCTTTATTCACATTCTTGCCCGCCTGATGAATGCTCATCC
GGAATTTCGTATGGCAATGAAAGACGGTGAGCTGGTGATATGGGATAGTGTTCACCCTTGTTACACCGTT
TTCCATGAGCAAACTGAAACGTTTTCATCGCTCTGGAGTGAATACCACGACGATTTCCGGCAGTTTCTAC
ACATATATTCGCAAGATGTGGCGTGTTACGGTGAAAACCTGGCCTATTTCCCTAAAGGGTTTATTGAGAA
TATGTTTTTCGTCTCAGCCAATCCCTGGGTGAGTTTCACCAGTTTTGATTTAAACGTGGCCAATATGGAC
AACTTCTTCGCCCCCGTTTTCACCATGCATGGGCAAATATTATACGCAAGGCGACAAGGTGCTGATGCCG
CTGGCGATTCAGGTTCATCATGCCGTTTGTGATGGCTTCCATGTCGGCAGAATGCTTAATGAATTACAAC
AGTACTGCGATGAGTGGCAGGGCGGGGCGTAATTTTTTTAAGGCAGTTATTGGTGCCCTTAAACGCCTGG
GGTAATGACTCTCTAGCTTGAGGCATCAAATAAAACGAAAGGCTCAGTCGAAAGACTGGGCCTTTCGTTT
TATCTGTTGTTTGTCGGTGAACGCTCTCCTGAGTAGGACAAATCCGCCCTCTAGAGCTGCCTCGCGCGTT
TCGGTGATGACGGTGAAAACCTCTGACACATGCAGCTCCCGGAGACGGTCACAGCTTGTCTGTAAGCGGA
TGCCGGGAGCAGACAAGCCCGTCAGGGCGCGTCAGCGGGTGTTGGCGGGTGTCGGGGCGCAGCCATGACC
CAGTCACGTAGCGATAGCGGAGTGTATACTGGCTTAACTATGCGGCATCAGAGCAGATTGTACTGAGAGT
GCACCATATGCGGTGTGAAATACCGCACAGATGCGTAAGGAGAAAATACCGCATCAGGCGCTCTTCCGCT
TCCTCGCTCACTGACTCGCTGCGCTCGGTCGTTCGGCTGCGGCGAGCGGTATCAGCTCACTCAAAGGCGG
TAATACGGTTATCCACAGAATCAGGGGATAACGCAGGAAAGAACATGTGAGCAAAAGGCCAGCAAAAGGC
CAGGAACCGTAAAAAGGCCGCGTTGCTGGCGTTTTTCCATAGGCTCCGCCCCCCTGACGAGCATCACAAA
AATCGACGCTCAAGTCAGAGGTGGCGAAACCCGACAGGACTATAAAGATACCAGGCGTTTCCCCCTGGAA
GCTCCCTCGTGCGCTCTCCTGTTCCGACCCTGCCGCTTACCGGATACCTGTCCGCCTTTCTCCCTTCGGG
AAGCGTGGCGCTTTCTCATAGCTCACGCTGTAGGTATCTCAGTTCGGTGTAGGTCGTTCGCTCCAAGCTG
GGCTGTGTGCACGAACCCCCCGTTCAGCCCGACCGCTGCGCCTTATCCGGTAACTATCGTCTTGAGTCCA
ACCCGGTAAGACACGACTTATCGCCACTGGCAGCAGCCACTGGTAACAGGATTAGCAGAGCGAGGTATGT
AGGCGGTGCTACAGAGTTCTTGAAGTGGTGGCCTAACTACGGCTACACTAGAAGGACAGTATTTGGTATC
TGCGCTCTGCTGAAGCCAGTTACCTTCGGAAAAAGAGTTGGTAGCTCTTGATCCGGCAAACAAACCACCG
CTGGTAGCGGTGGTTTTTTTGTTTGCAAGCAGCAGATTACGCGCAGAAAAAAAGGATCTCAAGAAGATCC
TTTGATCTTTTCTACGGGGTCTGACGCTCAGTGGAACGAAAACTCACGTTAAGGGATTTTGGTCATGAGA
TTATCAAAAAGGATCTTCACCTAGATCCTTTTAAATTAAAAATGAAGTTTTAAATCAATCTAAAGTATAT
ATGAGTAAACTTGGTCTGACAGTTACCAATGCTTAATCAGTGAGGCACCTATCTCAGCGATCTGTCTATT
TCGTTCATCCATAGTTGCCTGACTCCCCGTCGTGTAGATAACTACGATACGGGAGGGCTTACCATCTGGC
CCCAGTGCTGCAATGATACCGCGAGACCCACGCTCACCGGCTCCAGATTTATCAGCAATAAACCAGCCAG
CCGGAAGGGCCGAGCGCAGAAGTGGTCCTGCAACTTTATCCGCCTCCATCCAGTCTATTAATTGTTGCCG
GGAAGCTAGAGTAAGTAGTTCGCCAGTTAATAGTTTGCGCAACGTTGTTGCCATTGCTACAGGCATCGTG
GTGTCACGCTCGTCGTTTGGTATGGCTTCATTCAGCTCCGGTTCCCAACGATCAAGGCGAGTTACATGAT
CCCCCATGTTGTGCAAAAAAGCGGTTAGCTCCTTCGGTCCTCCGATCGTTGTCAGAAGTAAGTTGGCCGC
AGTGTTATCACTCATGGTTATGGCAGCACTGCATAATTCTCTTACTGTCATGCCATCCGTAAGATGCTTT
TCTGTGACTGGTGAGTACTCAACCAAGTCATTCTGAGAATAGTGTATGCGGCGACCGAGTTGCTCTTGCC
CGGCGTCAATACGGGATAATACCGCGCCACATAGCAGAACTTTAAAAGTGCTCATCATTGGAAAACGTTC
TTCGGGGCGAAAACTCTCAAGGATCTTACCGCTGTTGAGATCCAGTTCGATGTAACCCACTCGTGCACCC
AACTGATCTTCAGCATCTTTTACTTTCACCAGCGTTTCTGGGTGAGCAAAAACAGGAAGGCAAAATGCCG
CAAAAAAGGGAATAAGGGCGACACGGAAATGTTGAATACTCATACTCTTCCTTTTTCAATATTATTGAAG
CATTTATCAGGGTTATTGTCTCATGAGCGGATACATATTTGAATGTATTTAGAAAAATAAACAAATAGGG
GTTCCGCGCACATTTCCCCGAAAAGTGCCACCTGACGTCTAAGAAACCATTATTATCATGACATTAACCT
ATAAAAATAGGCGTATCACGAGGCCCTTTCGTCTTCAC
Features (pLannotate 1.2.2; 13 found; start..end, strand, type, name):
     10..54      +  promoter       T5 promoter: bacteriophage T5 promoter for E. coli RNA polymerase, with embedded lac operator
     62..78      +  protein_bind   lac operator: The lac repressor binds to the lac operator to inhibit transcription in E. coli. This inhibition can be relieved by adding lactose or isopropyl-β-D-thiogalactopyranoside (IPTG). lac repressor encoded by lacI
    118..1074    +  CDS            MDHG_CITLA (fragment): Experimental evidence at protein level: Swiss-Prot protein existence level 1. From Citrullus lanatus (Watermelon) (Citrullus vulgaris).
   1081..1098    +  CDS            7xHis (fragment): 6xHis affinity tag
   1121..1215    +  terminator     lambda t0 terminator: transcription terminator from phage lambda
   1230..1258    +  promoter       cat promoter (fragment): promoter of the E. coli cat gene encoding chloramphenicol acetyltransferase
   1259..1922    +  CDS            CmR (fragment): chloramphenicol acetyltransferase; cat; confers resistance to chloramphenicol
   1987..2073    +  terminator     rrnB T1 terminator: Escherichia coli rrnB; transcription terminator T1 from the E. coli rrnB gene
   2085..2126    +  CDS            rop (fragment): Rop protein, which maintains plasmids at low copy number; rop
   2228..2368    +  misc_feature   bom: basis of mobility region from pBR322
   2554..3142    -  rep_origin     ori: high-copy-number ColE1/pMB1/pBR322/pUC origin of replication
   3313..4173    -  CDS            AmpR: β-lactamase; bla; confers resistance to ampicillin, carbenicillin, and related antibiotics
   4174..4278    -  promoter       AmpR promoter: bla
