[The description below was written by a language model from this plasmid's Addgene catalogue record and pLannotate feature annotations shown in this document.]
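Description:
pQE60 G127A wgMDH is a bacterial expression plasmid built on the Qiagen pQE60 backbone for IPTG-inducible production of a point mutant of watermelon (Citrullus lanatus) glyoxysomal malate dehydrogenase in E. coli. The sequenced plasmid is about 4.4 kb. It replicates from a ColE1/pMB1-type origin, next to a pBR322 bom region and a short remnant of rop, and the record lists it as low copy. Selection is by ampicillin through the β-lactamase gene and its own promoter. The feature table also shows a partial cat promoter and a chloramphenicol acetyltransferase fragment, followed by the rrnB T1 terminator. Both are annotated only as fragments, and chloramphenicol is not listed as a selection marker.

The roughly 1 kb MDHG_CITLA coding sequence lies downstream of the phage T5 promoter, which is recognised by the host RNA polymerase. This promoter contains an embedded lac operator and is followed by a second one, so transcription is repressed by LacI until IPTG is added. No lacI gene is annotated on the plasmid, so the repressor would have to come from the host or another plasmid. The insert was cloned between NcoI (destroyed) and BglII, which places it in frame with a C-terminal 6xHis tag for metal-affinity purification, and the lambda t0 terminator ends the transcript. The G127A substitution is described as an active-site loop mutation. The plasmid therefore suits expression and purification of the variant enzyme for comparison with wild type in structure–function or kinetic studies. It was deposited by a community focused on course-based undergraduate research on malate dehydrogenase.
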