Addgene plasmid #204263: pQE60 G127A wgMDH
Purpose: Bacterial expression of G127A wgMDH with IPTG induction - Active site loop mutant
Depositing lab: Malate dehydrogenase CUREs Community (MCC). Depositing organization: University of San Diego. Publication: Organelle and translocatable forms of glyoxysomal malate dehydrogenase. The effect of the N-terminal presequence. Cox B, Chit MM, Weaver T, Gietl C, Bailey J, Bell E, Banaszak L. FEBS J. 2005 Feb;272(3):643-54. doi: 10.1111/j.1742-4658.2004.04475.x. PubMed 15670147.
Backbone
  Vector backbone: pQE60
  Backbone manufacturer: Qiagen
  Backbone size w/o insert (bp): 3391
  Vector type: Bacterial Expression
Growth in bacteria
  Bacterial resistance: Ampicillin, 100 μg/mL
  Growth temperature: 37°C
  Growth strain: DH5alpha
  Copy number: Low Copy
Gene/Insert
  Gene/Insert name: MDHG_CITLA (alt name: watermelon glyoxysomal malate dehydrogenase)
  Species: Citrullus lanatus subsp. Vulgaris
  Insert size (bp): 987
  Mutation: G127A
  Tag / fusion protein: 6X His (C terminal on insert)
  Cloning method: Restriction Enzyme; 5′ cloning site NcoI (destroyed during cloning); 3′ cloning site BglII (not destroyed)
  Sequencing primers: 5′ CCCGAAAAGTGCCACCTG; 3′ CCAGTAATGACCTCAGAAC
Resource information
  A portion of this plasmid was derived from a plasmid made by: Received from Leonard J. Banaszak; Original construct from Christine Gietl
Terms and licenses: Academic/Nonprofit Terms; Industry Terms: Not Available to Industry
Depositor comments: For more information, please see the MDH CUREs Community website: https://www.mdhcures.org/
How to cite: pQE60 G127A wgMDH was a gift from Malate dehydrogenase CUREs Community (MCC) (Addgene plasmid # 204263 ; http://n2t.net/addgene:204263 ; RRID:Addgene_204263)
